Addgene plasmid #73053: pCIG AKT3 S472E
Purpose: Human AKT3 S472E
Depositing lab: Joseph Gleeson. Publication: An AKT3-FOXG1-reelin network underlies defective migration in human focal malformations of cortical development. Baek ST, Copeland B, Yun EJ, Kwon SK, Guemez-Gamboa A, Schaffer AE, Kim S, Kang HC, Song S, Mathern GW, Gleeson JG. Nat Med. 2015 Dec;21(12):1445-54. doi: 10.1038/nm.3982. Epub 2015 Nov 2. PubMed 26523971.
Backbone
  Vector backbone: pCIG
  Vector type: Mammalian Expression
Growth in bacteria
  Bacterial resistance: Ampicillin, 100 μg/mL
  Growth temperature: 37°C
  Growth strain: DH5alpha
  Copy number: Unknown
Gene/Insert
  Gene/Insert name: AKT3 S472E
  Species: H. sapiens (human)
  Insert size (bp): 7647
  Entrez Gene: AKT3 (a.k.a. MPPH, MPPH2, PKB-GAMMA, PKBG, PRKBG, RAC-PK-gamma, RAC-gamma, STK-2)
  Cloning method: Unknown
  Sequencing primers: 5′ tggcgtgtgaccggcggctctaga
Terms and licenses: Academic/Nonprofit Terms; Industry Terms: Not Available to Industry
How to cite: pCIG AKT3 S472E was a gift from Joseph Gleeson (Addgene plasmid # 73053 ; http://n2t.net/addgene:73053 ; RRID:Addgene_73053)
