[The description below was written by a language model from this plasmid's Addgene catalogue record and pLannotate feature annotations shown in this document.]
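Description:
pCIG AKT3 S472E is a mammalian expression plasmid built on the pCIG backbone, carrying the human serine/threonine kinase AKT3 with a serine-to-glutamate substitution at position 472. It is propagated in E. coli through a high-copy ColE1/pUC-type origin and selected with ampicillin via the β-lactamase gene and its native promoter. The catalogue lists an "insert size" of 7,647 bp, but this matches the length of the full plasmid sequence. The annotated AKT3 coding region itself spans about 1.4 kb.

Expression is driven by a CAG-type arrangement: the CMV immediate-early enhancer, the chicken β-actin promoter and a chimeric chicken β-actin/rabbit β-globin intron, which together give strong, broadly active transcription in mammalian cells. The AKT3 open reading frame sits between multiple cloning site remnants and is followed by an EMCV IRES and EGFP, so a single bicistronic transcript yields untagged AKT3 and, separately, green fluorescent protein that marks the expressing cells. No epitope tag is annotated on the kinase. The transcript ends in rabbit β-globin 3′ sequence and its polyadenylation signal; the short "HBB" hit is most likely part of this globin region rather than a functional coding sequence. An SV40 origin, which permits episomal replication in cells expressing large T antigen, and an SV40 poly(A) signal are also present, along with lac promoter/operator and lacI fragments that are backbone remnants.

Substituting glutamate for a phosphorylatable serine is a common phosphomimetic strategy, though the record gives only "Human AKT3 S472E" as the purpose. The associated publication concerns AKT3 signalling in defective neuronal migration in focal malformations of cortical development.
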