Features (pLannotate 1.2.2; 22 found; start..end, strand, type, name):
     42..630     -  rep_origin     ori: high-copy-number ColE1/pMB1/pBR322/pUC origin of replication
    801..1661    -  CDS            AmpR: β-lactamase; bla; confers resistance to ampicillin, carbenicillin, and related antibiotics
   1662..1766    -  promoter       AmpR promoter: bla
   1797..2176    +  enhancer       CMV enhancer: human cytomegalovirus immediate early enhancer
   2178..2455    +  promoter       chicken β-actin promoter: No description available
   2456..3468    +  intron         chimeric intron: chimera between introns from chicken β-actin and rabbit β-globin
   3523..3544    +  misc_feature   MCS (fragment): multiple cloning site
   3545..4981    +  CDS            AKT3: AKT3_HUMAN - Also known as PKBG. Experimental evidence at protein level: Swiss-Prot protein existence level 1. AKT3 is one of 3 closely related serine/threonine-protein kinases (AKT1, AKT2 and AKT3) called the AKT kinase, and which regulate many processes including metabolism, proliferation, cell survival, growth and angiogenesis. This is mediated through serine and/or threonine phosphorylation of a range of downstream substrates. Over 100 substrate candidates have been reported so far, but for most of them, no isoform specificity has been reported. AKT3 is the least studied AKT isoform. It pl
   4994..5031    +  misc_feature   MCS (fragment): multiple cloning site
   5033..5619    +  misc_feature   IRES2: internal ribosome entry site (IRES) of the encephalomyocarditis virus (EMCV)
   5620..6339    +  CDS            EGFP: the original enhanced GFP (Yang et al., 1996) mammalian codon-optimized
   6348..6425    +  CDS            HBB (fragment): HBB_PONPY - Experimental evidence at transcript level: Swiss-Prot protein existence level 2. Involved in oxygen transport from the lung to the various peripheral tissues. From Pongo pygmaeus (Bornean orangutan).
   6496..6547    +  polyA_signal   β-globin poly(A) signal (fragment): rabbit β-globin polyadenylation signal (Gil and Proudfoot, 1987)
   6966..6982    -  protein_bind   lac operator: The lac repressor binds to the lac operator to inhibit transcription in E. coli. This inhibition can be relieved by adding lactose or isopropyl-β-D-thiogalactopyranoside (IPTG). lac repressor encoded by lacI
   6990..7020    -  promoter       lac promoter: promoter for the E. coli lac operon
   7035..7056    -  protein_bind   CAP binding site: CAP binding activates transcription in the presence of cAMP. E. coli catabolite activator protein
   7069..7108    -  CDS            lacI (fragment): lac repressor; lacI; The lac repressor binds to the lac operator to inhibit transcription in E. coli. This inhibition can be relieved by adding lactose or isopropyl-β-D-thiogalactopyranoside (IPTG).
   7115..7137    +  promoter       SV40 promoter (fragment): SV40 enhancer and early promoter
   7161..7296    +  rep_origin     SV40 ori: SV40 origin of replication
   7316..7450    +  polyA_signal   SV40 poly(A) signal: SV40 polyadenylation signal
   7452..7506    -  CDS            lacI (fragment): lac repressor; lacI; The lac repressor binds to the lac operator to inhibit transcription in E. coli. This inhibition can be relieved by adding lactose or isopropyl-β-D-thiogalactopyranoside (IPTG).
   7508..7641    -  rep_origin     RSF ori (fragment): Plasmids containing the RSF 1030 origin of replication can be propagated in E. coli cells that contain additional plasmids with compatible origins.
>Addgene plasmid #73053 | pCIG AKT3 S472E | depositor full sequence | sequence record 134138 | pCIG AKT3 S472E sequence 7647 bps
CAAAAGGCCAGGAACCGTAAAAAGGCCGCGTTGCTGGCGTTTTTCCATAGGCTCCGCCCCCCTGACGAGC
ATCACAAAAATCGACGCTCAAGTCAGAGGTGGCGAAACCCGACAGGACTATAAAGATACCAGGCGTTTCC
CCCTGGAAGCTCCCTCGTGCGCTCTCCTGTTCCGACCCTGCCGCTTACCGGATACCTGTCCGCCTTTCTC
CCTTCGGGAAGCGTGGCGCTTTCTCATAGCTCACGCTGTAGGTATCTCAGTTCGGTGTAGGTCGTTCGCT
CCAAGCTGGGCTGTGTGCACGAACCCCCCGTTCAGCCCGACCGCTGCGCCTTATCCGGTAACTATCGTCT
TGAGTCCAACCCGGTAAGACACGACTTATCGCCACTGGCAGCAGCCACTGGTAACAGGATTAGCAGAGCG
AGGTATGTAGGCGGTGCTACAGAGTTCTTGAAGTGGTGGCCTAACTACGGCTACACTAGAAGNACAGTAT
TTGGTATCTGCGCTCTGCTGAAGCCAGTTACCTTCGGAAAAAGAGTTGGTAGCTCTTGATCCGGCAAACA
AACCACCGCTGGTAGCGGTGGTTTTTTTGTTTGCAAGCAGCAGATTACGCGCAGAAAAAAAGGATCTCAA
GAAGATCCTTTGATCTTTTCTACGGGGTCTGACGCTCAGTGGAACGAAAACTCACGTTAAGGGATTTTGG
TCATGAGATTATCAAAAAGGATCTTCACCTAGATCCTTTTAAATTAAAAATGAAGTTTTAAATCAATCTA
AAGTATATATGAGTAAACTTGGTCTGACAGTTACCAATGCTTAATCAGTGAGGCACCTATCTCAGCGATC
TGTCTATTTCGTTCATCCATAGTTGCCTGACTCCCCGTCGTGTAGATAACTACGATACGGGAGGGCTTAC
CATCTGGCCCCAGTGCTGCAATGATACCGCGAGACCCACGCTCACCGGCTCCAGATTTATCAGCAATAAA
CCAGCCAGCCGGAAGGGCCGAGCGCAGAAGTGGTCCTGCAACTTTATCCGCCTCCATCCAGTCTATTAAT
TGTTGCCGGGAAGCTAGAGTAAGTAGTTCGCCAGTTAATAGTTTGCGCAACGTTGTTGCCATTGCTACAG
GCATCGTGGTGTCACGCTCGTCGTTTGGTATGGCTTCATTCAGCTCCGGTTCCCAACGATCAAGGCGAGT
TACATGATCCCCCATGTTGTGCAAAAAAGCGGTTAGCTCCTTCGGTCCTCCGATCGTTGTCAGAAGTAAG
TTGGCCGCAGTGTTATCACTCATGGTTATGGCAGCACTGCATAATTCTCTTACTGTCATGCCATCCGTAA
GATGCTTTTCTGTGACTGGTGAGTACTCAACCAAGTCATTCTGAGAATAGTGTATGCGGCGACCGAGTTG
CTCTTGCCCGGCGTCAATACGGGATAATACCGCGCCACATAGCAGAACTTTAAAAGTGCTCATCATTGGA
AAACGTTCTTCGGGGCGAAAACTCTCAAGGATCTTACCGCTGTTGAGATCCAGTTCGATGTAACCCACTC
GTGCACCCAACTGATCTTCAGCATCTTTTACTTTCACCAGCGTTTCTGGGTGAGCAAAAACAGGAAGGCA
AAATGCCGCAAAAAAGGGAATAAGGGCGACACGGAAATGTTGAATACTCATACTCTTCCTTTTTCAATAT
TATTGAAGCATTTATCAGGGTTATTGTCTCATGAGCGGATACATATTTGAATGTATTTAGAAAAATAAAC
AAATAGGGGTTCCGCGCACATTTCCCCGAAAAGTGCCACCTGGGTCGACATTGATTATTGACTAGTTATT
AATAGTAATCAATTACGGGGTCATTAGTTCATAGCCCATATATGGAGTTCCGCGTTACATAACTTACGGT
AAATGGCCCGCCTGGCTGACCGCCCAACGACCCCCGCCCATTGACGTCAATAATGACGTATGTTCCCATA
GTAACGCCAATAGGGACTTTCCATTGACGTCAATGGGTGGAGTATTTACGGTAAACTGCCCACTTGGCAG
TACATCAAGTGTATCATATGCCAAGTACGCCCCCTATTGACGTCAATGACGGTAAATGGCCCGCCTGGCA
TTATGCCCAGTACATGACCTTATGGGACTTTCCTACTTGGCAGTACATCTACGTATTAGTCATCGCTATT
ACCATGGTCGAGGTGAGCCCCACGTTCTGCTTCACTCTCCCCATCTCCCCCCCCTCCCCACCCCCAATTT
TGTATTTATTTATTTTTTAATTATTTTGTGCAGCGATGGGGGCGGGGGGGGGGGGGGGGCGCGCGCCAGG
CGGGGCGGGGCGGGGCGAGGGGCGGGGCGGGGCGAGGCGGAGAGGTGCGGCGGCAGCCAATCAGAGCGGC
GCGCTCCGAAAGTTTCCTTTTATGGCGAGGCGGCGGCGGCGGCGGCCCTATAAAAAGCGAAGCGCGCGGC
GGGCGGGAGTCGCTGCGTTGCCTTCGCCCCGTGCCCCGCTCCGCGCCGCCTCGCGCCGCCCGCCCCGGCT
CTGACTGACCGCGTTACTCCCACAGGTGAGCGGGCGGGACGGCCCTTCTCCTCCGGGCTGTAATTAGCGC
TTGGTTTAATGACGGCTCGTTTCTTTTCTGTGGCTGCGTGAAAGCCTTAAAGGGCTCCGGGAGGGCCCTT
TGTGCGGGGGGGAGCGGCTCGGGGGGTGCGTGCGTGTGTGTGTGCGTGGGGAGCGCCGCGTGCGGCCCGC
GCTGCCCGGCGGCTGTGAGCGCTGCGGGCGCGGCGCGGGGCTTTGTGCGCTCCGCGTGTGCGCGAGGGGA
GCGCGGCCGGGGGCGGTGCCCCGCGGTGCGGGGGGGCTGCGAGGGGAACAAAGGCTGCGTGCGGGGTGTG
TGCGTGGGGGGGTGAGCAGGGGGTGTGGGCGCGGCGGTCGGGCTGTAACCCCCCCCTGCACCCCCCTCCC
CGAGTTGCTGAGCACGGCCCGGCTTCGGGTGCGGGGCTCCGTACGGGGCGTGGCGCGGGGCTCGCCGTGC
CGGGCGGGGGGTGGCGGCAGGTGGGGGTGCCGGGCGGGGCGGGGCCGCCTCGGGCCGGGGAGGGCTCGGG
GGAGGGGCGCGGCGGCCCCCGGAGCGCCGGCGGCTGTCGAGGCGCGGCGAGCCGCAGCCATTGCCTTTTA
TGGTAATCGTGCGAGAGGGCGCAGGGACTTCCTTTGTCCCAAATCTGTGCGGAGCCGAAATCTGGGAGGC
GCCGCCGCACCCCCTCTAGCGGGCGCGGGGCGAAGCGGTGCGGCGCCGGCAGGAAGGAAATGGGCGGGGA
GGGCCTTCGTGCGTCGCCGCGCCGCCGTCCCCTTCTCCCTCTCCAGCCTCGGGGCTGTCCGCGGGGGGAC
GGCTGCCTTCGGGGGGGACGGGGCAGGGCGGGGTTCGGCTTCTGGCGTGTGACCGGCGGCTCTAGAGCCT
CTGCTAACCATGTTCATGCCTTCTTCTTTTTCCTACAGCTCCTGGGCAACGTGCTGGTTATTGTGCTGTC
TCATCATTTTGGCAAAGAATTGCTCGAGCTCAAGCTTCGAATTCATGAGCGATGTTACCATTGTGAAAGA
AGGTTGGGTTCAGAAGAGGGGAGAATATATAAAAAACTGGAGGCCAAGATACTTCCTTTTGAAGACAGAT
GGCTCATTCATAGGATATAAAGAGAAACCTCAAGATGTGGATTTACCTTATCCCCTCAACAACTTTTCAG
TGGCAAAATGCCAGTTAATGAAAACAGAACGACCAAAGCCAAACACATTTATAATCAGATGTCTCCAGTG
GACTACTGTTATAGAGAGAACATTTCATGTAGATACTCCAGAGGAAAGGGAAGAATGGACAGAAGCTATC
CAGGCTGTAGCAGACAGACTGCAGAGGCAAGAAGAGGAGAGAATGAATTGTAGTCCAACTTCACAAATTG
ATAATATAGGAGAGGAAGAGATGGATGCCTCTACAACCCATCATAAAAGAAAGACAATGAATGATTTTGA
CTATTTGAAACTACTAGGTAAAGGCACTTTTGGGAAAGTTATTTTGGTTCGAGAGAAGGCAAGTGGAAAA
TACTATGCTATGAAGATTCTGAAGAAAGAAGTCATTATTGCAAAGGATGAAGTGGCACACACTCTAACTG
AAAGCAGAGTATTAAAGAACACTAGACATCCCTTTTTAACATCCTTGAAATATTCCTTCCAGACAAAAGA
CCGTTTGTGTTTTGTGATGGAATATGTTAATGGGGGCGAGCTGTTTTTCCATTTGTCGAGAGAGCGGGTG
TTCTCTGAGGACCGCACACGTTTCTATGGTGCAGAAATTGTCTCTGCCTTGGACTATCTACATTCCGGAA
AGATTGTGTACCGTGATCTCAAGTTGGAGAATCTAATGCTGGACAAAGATGGCCACATAAAAATTACAGA
TTTTGGACTTTGCAAAGAAGGGATCACAGATGCAGCCACCATGAAGACATTCTGTGGCACTCCAGAATAT
CTGGCACCAGAGGTGTTAGAAGATAATGACTATGGCCGAGCAGTAGACTGGTGGGGCCTAGGGGTTGTCA
TGTATGAAATGATGTGTGGGAGGTTACCTTTCTACAACCAGGACCATGAGAAACTTTTTGAATTAATATT
AATGGAAGACATTAAATTTCCTCGAACACTCTCTTCAGATGCAAAATCATTGCTTTCAGGGCTCTTGATA
AAGGATCCAAATAAACGCCTTGGTGGAGGACCAGATGATGCAAAAGAAATTATGAGACACAGTTTCTTCT
CTGGAGTAAACTGGCAAGATGTATATGATAAAAAGCTTGTACCTCCTTTTAAACCTCAAGTAACATCTGA
GACAGATACTAGATATTTTGATGAAGAATTTACAGCTCAGACTATTACAATAACACCACCTGAAAAATAT
GATGAGGATGGTATGGACTGCATGGACAATGAGAGGCGGCCGCATTTCCCTCAATTTTCCTACTCTGCAA
GTGGACGAGAATAAGAATAAGGGCGAATTCTGCAGTCGACGGTACCGCGGGCCCGGGATCCGCCCCTCTC
CCTCCCCCCCCCCTAACGTTACTGGCCGAAGCCGCTTGGAATAAGGCCGGTGTGCGTTTGTCTATATGTT
ATTTTCCACCATATTGCCGTCTTTTGGCAATGTGAGGGCCCGGAAACCTGGCCCTGTCTTCTTGACGAGC
ATTCCTAGGGGTCTTTCCCCTCTCGCCAAAGGAATGCAAGGTCTGTTGAATGTCGTGAAGGAAGCAGTTC
CTCTGGAAGCTTCTTGAAGACAAACAACGTCTGTAGCGACCCTTTGCAGGCAGCGGAACCCCCCACCTGG
CGACAGGTGCCTCTGCGGCCAAAAGCCACGTGTATAAGATACACCTGCAAAGGCGGCACAACCCCAGTGC
CACGTTGTGAGTTGGATAGTTGTGGAAAGAGTCAAATGGCTCTCCTCAAGCGTATTCAACAAGGGGCTGA
AGGATGCCCAGAAGGTACCCCATTGTATGGGATCTGATCTGGGGCCTCGGTACACATGCTTTACATGTGT
TTAGTCGAGGTTAAAAAAACGTCTAGGCCCCCCGAACCACGGGGACGTGGTTTTCCTTTGAAAAACACGA
TGATAATATGGCCACAACCATGGTGAGCAAGGGCGAGGAGCTGTTCACCGGGGTGGTGCCCATCCTGGTC
GAGCTGGACGGCGACGTAAACGGCCACAAGTTCAGCGTGTCCGGCGAGGGCGAGGGCGATGCCACCTACG
GCAAGCTGACCCTGAAGTTCATCTGCACCACCGGCAAGCTGCCCGTGCCCTGGCCCACCCTCGTGACCAC
CCTGACCTACGGCGTGCAGTGCTTCAGCCGCTACCCCGACCACATGAAGCAGCACGACTTCTTCAAGTCC
GCCATGCCCGAAGGCTACGTCCAGGAGCGCACCATCTTCTTCAAGGACGACGGCAACTACAAGACCCGCG
CCGAGGTGAAGTTCGAGGGCGACACCCTGGTGAACCGCATCGAGCTGAAGGGCATCGACTTCAAGGAGGA
CGGCAACATCCTGGGGCACAAGCTGGAGTACAACTACAACAGCCACAACGTCTATATCATGGCCGACAAG
CAGAAGAACGGCATCAAGGTGAACTTCAAGATCCGCCACAACATCGAGGACGGCAGCGTGCAGCTCGCCG
ACCACTACCAGCAGAACACCCCCATCGGCGACGGCCCCGTGCTGCTGCCCGACAACCACTACCTGAGCAC
CCAGTCCGCCCTGAGCAAAGACCCCAACGAGAAGCGCGATCACATGGTCCTGCTGGAGTTCGTGACCGCC
GCCGGGATCACTCTCGGCATGGACGAGCTGTACAAGTAAAGCGGCCGCAATTCACTCCTCAGGTGCAGGC
TGCCTATCAGAAGGTGGTGGCTGGTGTGGCCAATGCCCTGGCTCACAAATACCACTGAGATCTTTTTCCC
TCTGCCAAAAATTATGGGGACATCATGAAGCCCCTTGAGCATCTGACTTCTGGCTAATAAAGGAAATTTA
TTTTCATTGCAATAGTGTGTTGGAATTTTTTGTGTCTATCACTCGGAAGGACATATGGGAGGGCAAATCA
TTTAAAACATCAGAATGAGTATTTGGTTTAGAGTTTGGCAACATATGCCCATATGCTGGCTGCCATGAAC
AAAGGTTGGCTATAAAGAGGTCATCAGTATATGAAACAGCCCCCTGCTGTCCATTCCTTATTCCATAGAA
AAGCCTTGACTTGAGGTTAGATTTTTTTTATATTTTGTTTTGTGTTATTTTTTTCTTTAACATCCCTAAA
ATTTTCCTTACATGTTTTACTAGCCAGATTTTTCCTCCTCTCCTGACTACTCCCAGTCATAGCTGTCCCT
CTTCTCTTATGGAGATCCCTCGACCTGCACCGTCGACCAGCTGGTCGACGGTGCACCGTCGACCAGCTTG
GCGTAATCATGGTCATAGCTGTTTCCTGTGTGAAATTGTTATCCGCTCACAATTCCACACAACATACGAG
CCGGAAGCATAAAGTGTAAAGCCTGGGGTGCCTAATGAGTGAGCTAACTCACATTAATTGCGTTGCGCTC
ACTGCCCGCTTTCCAGTCGGGAAACCTGTCGTGCCAGCGGATCCGCATCTCAATTAGTCAGCAACCATAG
TCCCGCCCCTAACTCCGCCCATCCCGCCCCTAACTCCGCCCAGTTCCGCCCATTCTCCGCCCCATGGCTG
ACTAATTTTTTTTATTTATGCAGAGGCCGAGGCCGCCTCGGCCTCTGAGCTATTCCAGAAGTAGTGAGGA
GGCTTTTTTGGAGGCCTAGGCTTTTGCAAAAAGCTAACTTGTTTATTGCAGCTTATAATGGTTACAAATA
AAGCAATAGCATCACAAATTTCACAAATAAAGCATTTTTTTCACTGCATTCTAGTTGTGGTTTGTCCAAA
CTCATCAATGTATCTTATCATGTCTGGATCCGCTGCATTAATGAATCGGCCAACGCGCGGGGAGAGGCGG
TTTGCGTATTGGGCGCTCTTCCGCTTCCTCGCTCACTGACTCGCTGCGCTCGGTCGTTCGGCTGCGGCGA
GCGGTATCAGCTCACTCAAAGGCGGTAATACGGTTATCCACAGAATCAGGGGATAACGCAGGAAAGAACA
TGTGAGCAAAAGGCCAG
