>Addgene plasmid #73053 | pCIG AKT3 S472E | addgene partial sequence | sequence record 139875 | pCAGGS5 5'-ggttcggcttctggcgtgtgacc-3'
GTTCATGCCTTCTTCTTTTTCCTACAGCTCCTGGGCAACGTGCTGGTTATTGTGCTGTCTCATCATTTTG
GCAAAGAATTGCTCGAGCTCAAGCTTCGAATTCATGAGCGATGTTACCATTGTGAAAGAAGGTTGGGTTC
AGAAGAGGGGAGAATATATAAAAAACTGGAGGCCAAGATACTTCCTTTTGAAGACAGATGGCTCATTCAT
AGGATATAAAGAGAAACCTCAAGATGTGGATTTACCTTATCCCCTCAACAACTTTTCAGTGGCAAAATGC
CAGTTAATGAAAACAGAACGACCAAAGCCAAACACATTTATAATCAGATGTCTCCAGTGGACTACTGTTA
TAGAGAGAACATTTCATGTAGATACTCCAGAGGAAAGGGAAGAATGGACAGAAGCTATCCAGGCTGTAGC
AGACAGACTGCAGAGGCAAGAAGAGGAGAGAATGAATTGTAGTCCAACTTCACAAATTGATAATATAGGA
GAGGAAGAGATGGATGCCTCTACAACCCATCATAAAAGAAAGACAATGAATGATTTTGACTATTTGAAAC
TACTAGGTAAAGGCACTTTTGGGAAAGTTATTTTGGTTCGAGAGAAGGCAAGTGGAAAATACTATGCTAT
GAAGATTCTGAAGAAAGAAGTCATTATTGCAAAGGATGAAGTGGCACACACTCTAACTGAAAGCAGAGTA
TTAAAGAACAC
