>Addgene plasmid #73053 | pCIG AKT3 S472E | addgene partial sequence | sequence record 139876 | pCDH-rev 5'-GCATTCCTTTGGCGAGAG-3'
GGTTTCCGGGCCCTCACATTGCCAAAAGACGGCAATATGGTGGAAAATAACATATAGACAAACGCACACC
GGCCTTATTCCAAGCGGCTTCGGCCAGTAACGTTAGGGGGGGGGGAGGGAGAGGGGCGGATCCCGGGCCC
GCGGTACCGTCGACTGCAGTTATTCTCGTCCACTTGCAGAGTATTCAAATTGAGGGAAATGCGGCCGCCT
CTCATTGTCCATGCAGTCCATACCATCCTCATCATATTTTTCAGGTGGTGTTATTGTAATAGTCTGAGCT
GTAAATTCTTCATCAAAATATCTAGTATCTGTCTCAGATGTTACTTGAGGTTTAAAAGGAGGTACAAGCT
TTTTATCATATACATCTTGCCAGTTTACTCCAGAGAAGAAACTGTGTCTCATAATTTCTTTTGCATCATC
TGGTCCTCCACCAAGGCGTTTATTTGGATCCTTTATCAAGAGCCCTGAAAGCAATGATTTTGCATCTGAA
GAGAGTGTTCGAGGAAATTTAATGTCTTCCATTAATATTAATTCAAAAAGTTTCTCATGGTCCTGGTTGT
AGAAAGGTAACCTCCCACACATCATTTCATACATGACAACCCCTAGGCCCCACCAGTCTACTGCTCGGCC
ATAGTCATTATCTTCTAACACCTCTGGTGCCAGATATTCTGGAGTGCCACAGAATGTCTTCATGGTGGCT
GCATCTGTGATCCCTTCTTTGCAAAGTCCAAAATCTGTAATTTTTATGTGGCCATCTTTGTCCAGCATTA
GATTCTCCAACTTGAGATCACGGTACACAATCTTTCCGGAATGTAGATAGTCCAAGGCAGAGACAATTTC
TGC
